Addgene plasmid #31632: pGEX-4T1-Claspin-BPII
Depositing lab: Aziz Sancar. Depositing organization: University of North Carolina at Chapel Hill. Publication: Reconstitution of human claspin-mediated phosphorylation of Chk1 by the ATR (ataxia telangiectasia-mutated and rad3-related) checkpoint kinase. Lindsey-Boltz LA, Sercin O, Choi JH, Sancar A. J Biol Chem. 2009 Nov 27. 284(48):33107-14. 10.1074/jbc.M109.064485 PubMed 19828454.
Backbone
  Vector backbone: pGEX-4T1
  Backbone manufacturer: Amersham
  Backbone size w/o insert (bp): 4969
  Vector type: Bacterial Expression
Growth in bacteria
  Bacterial resistance: Ampicillin, 100 μg/mL
  Growth temperature: 37°C
  Growth strain: DH5alpha
  Copy number: Unknown
Gene/Insert
  Gene/Insert name: Claspin
  Species: H. sapiens (human)
  Insert size (bp): 400
  Mutation: aa 492-622 of claspin
  Entrez Gene: CLSPN
  Tag / fusion protein: GST (N terminal on backbone)
  Cloning method: Restriction Enzyme; 5′ cloning site EcoRI (not destroyed); 3′ cloning site XhoI (not destroyed)
  Sequencing primers: 5′ pGEX-5; 3′ pGEX-3
Terms and licenses: Academic/Nonprofit Terms; Industry Terms: Not Available to Industry
How to cite: pGEX-4T1-Claspin-BPII was a gift from Aziz Sancar (Addgene plasmid # 31632 ; http://n2t.net/addgene:31632 ; RRID:Addgene_31632)
