[The description below was written by a language model from this plasmid's Addgene catalogue record.]
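Description:
pGEX-4T1-Claspin-BPII is a bacterial expression plasmid built on the commercial pGEX-4T1 backbone (about 5 kb without insert) and designed to produce a fragment of human claspin as a glutathione S-transferase fusion protein in E. coli. It is maintained under ampicillin selection; the record lists the copy number as unknown and includes no feature table, so backbone elements are not individually documented. In general, vectors of the pGEX-4T series drive expression from an IPTG-inducible tac promoter, carry a lacI repressor gene for tight control, and place a thrombin cleavage site between GST and the cloning sites, so that the fusion partner can be released from the tag after purification.

The insert is a roughly 400 bp segment of the human CLSPN gene encoding amino acids 492–622 of claspin, cloned between EcoRI and XhoI sites, both of which were preserved. The backbone supplies GST at the N terminus, so the product is a GST–claspin(492–622) fusion that can be captured on glutathione affinity resin. The record does not explain what the "BPII" designation refers to or what functional region this fragment represents.

The associated publication concerns the biochemical reconstitution of claspin-mediated phosphorylation of Chk1 by the ATR checkpoint kinase. This suggests the construct was made to supply a purified, defined claspin fragment for in vitro work such as binding or kinase assays in the DNA damage checkpoint pathway, though the specific experimental role of this fragment is not stated in the record.
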