>Addgene plasmid #31632 | pGEX-4T1-Claspin-BPII | addgene partial sequence | sequence record 36344 | pGEX-5 5'-GGGCTGGCAAGCCACGTTTGGTG-3'
CATCNTCAATCGGACTGGTTCCGCGTGGATCCCCGGAATTCACTCTGGATAGACTTAAGCGACTGGGAGT
AGATGTCTCCATTAAACCACGGCTAGGTGCTGATGAAGATTCCTTTGTGATACTTGAACCTGAAACCAAC
AGAGAACTGGAAGCCTTGAAGCAGCGTTTCTGGAAGCATGCTAATCCAGCAGCCAAACCCAGGGCTGGTC
AGACAGTGAATGTGAACGTCATAGTGAAAGACATGGGCACTGATGGAAAGGAAGAGCTAAAAGCAGATGT
GGTACCTGTGACTTTAGCACCTAAGAAGTTGGATGGAGCAAGCCACACAAAACCAGGTGAAAAGCTTCAG
GTGTTAAAAGCTAAACTGCAAGAAGCAATGAAACTCCGAAGGTTTGAGGAGCGCCAGAAGCGCCAAGCAC
TGTTTAAATTATAACTCGAGCGGCCGCATCGTGACTGACTGACGATCTGCCTCGCGCGTTTCGGTGATGA
CGGTGAAAACCTCTGACACATGCAGCTCCCGGAGACGGTCACAGCTTGTCTGTAAGCGGATGCCGGGAGC
AGACAAGCCCGTCAGGGCGCGTCAGCGGGTGTTGGCGGGTGTCGGGGCGCAGCCATGACCCAGTCACGTA
GCGATAGCGGAGTGTATAATTCTTGAAGACGAAAGGGCCTCGTGATACGCCTATTTTTATAGGTTAATGT
CATGATAATAATGGTTTCTTAGACGTCAGGTGGCACTTTTCGGGGAAATGTGCGCGGAACCCCTATTTGT
TTATTTTTCTAAATACATTCAAATATGTATCCGCTCATGAGACAATAACCCTGATAAATGCTTCAATAAT
ATTGAAAAGG
